Addgene plasmid #70864: pFOSGE_COF2C01
Purpose: Gateway entry clone
Depositing lab: Alexander Stark. Depositing organization: Research Institute of Molecular Pathology (IMP). Publication: Transcriptional regulators form diverse groups with context-dependent regulatory functions. Stampfel G, Kazmar T, Frank O, Wienerroither S, Reiter F, Stark A. Nature. 2015 Nov 9. doi: 10.1038/nature15545. PubMed 26550828.
Backbone
  Vector backbone: pDONR221
  Backbone manufacturer: Invitrogen
  Backbone size w/o insert (bp): 4762
  Vector type: Gateway entry vector
Growth in bacteria
  Bacterial resistance: Kanamycin, 50 μg/mL
  Growth temperature: 37°C
  Growth strain: DH5alpha
  Copy number: High Copy
Gene/Insert
  Gene/Insert name: run (alt names: FBgn0003300; CG1849, FBtr0077279)
  Species: D. melanogaster (fly)
  Insert size (bp): 1530
  Entrez Gene: run (a.k.a. Dmel_CG1849, 1, 2, AA33, CG1849, Dmel\CG1849, LB5, P235, RUN, Rnt, Run, Runt, l(1)19Ea, l(1)AA33, l(1)B2/13.1, l(1)LB9, lLB5, leg, runt)
  Cloning method: Gateway Cloning
  Sequencing primers: 5′ M13-F20; 3′ M13R
Terms and licenses: Academic/Nonprofit Terms; Industry Terms: Not Available to Industry
How to cite: pFOSGE_COF2C01 was a gift from Alexander Stark (Addgene plasmid # 70864 ; http://n2t.net/addgene:70864 ; RRID:Addgene_70864)
