[The description below was written by a language model from this plasmid's Addgene catalogue record.]
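Description:
pFOSGE_COF2C01 is a Gateway entry clone built on the commercial pDONR221 donor backbone and carrying the Drosophila melanogaster gene run (runt, CG1849; transcript FBtr0077279) as an insert of about 1.5 kb. It is a bacterial cloning plasmid, maintained at high copy in standard E. coli cloning strains under kanamycin selection. No feature table accompanies the record, so the exact boundaries of the insert, whether it retains a stop codon, and whether any tags are present are not stated.

The insert was introduced by Gateway cloning. In a pDONR221-derived entry clone, recombination of an attB-flanked fragment into the donor vector normally replaces the counter-selectable cassette and leaves the insert flanked by attL sites. As is typical for entry vectors, the plasmid is not described as containing a promoter to drive expression of the insert. It instead serves as a sequence-verifiable source from which the run fragment can be moved by LR recombination into any compatible destination vector, which then supplies the promoter, fusion partners and host-specific elements. M13 forward and reverse primer sites flanking the cassette are listed for sequencing across the insert.

Runt is the founding member of the Runt-domain family of transcription factors, and the clone comes from a collection associated with a study of the context-dependent regulatory functions of transcriptional regulators in Drosophila. The record supports its use as a shuttle clone for building run expression or fusion constructs for such functional assays, but it does not specify particular destination vectors or assay formats.
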