>Addgene plasmid #70864 | pFOSGE_COF2C01 | depositor partial sequence | sequence record 126806 | insert
ATGCATCTGCCAGCGGGTCCAACGATGGTGGCCAACAACACACAGGTCCTGGCCGCTGCCGCCGCCGCAG
CAGCCGCCGCAGCGGCCGCGGTAGCCCAGGGTCCTGGGCCGCAGCAGAGTAGCAATGCCACCACCGCCTC
CGCAATCGCCATCAATCCCGCCCAGAGTCTGGCCAACACGAGCACCCACTCGGCCAGCAGCACGGGCAGC
TCCACACCAGATCTCAGCACGAACAACACCAGCTCGAGCAGCAACGCCACCACCAGTCCGCAGAACTCCG
CCAAGATGCCCAGCTCGATGACCGACATGTTCGCCAGCCTGCACGAGATGCTGCAGGAGTATCACGGCGA
GCTGGCCCAGACCGGATCGCCCTCGATCCTCTGCAGCGCCCTGCCCAATCACTGGCGGTCGAACAAGTCG
CTGCCCGGAGCCTTCAAGGTGATCGCCCTGGACGACGTGCCCGATGGCACCCTGGTGTCCATCAAGTGCG
GCAACGACGAAAACTACTGCGGCGAGCTGAGGAACTGCACCACGACCATGAAGAACCAGGTGGCCAAGTT
CAACGATCTGCGCTTCGTGGGACGATCGGGACGCGGCAAGTCCTTCACGCTGACCATCACCATTGCCACC
TATCCGGTGCAGATCGCCAGCTACAGCAAAGCCATCAAGGTGACCGTCGACGGGCCACGGGAGCCAAGAA
GTAAGCAAAGCTATGGCTATCCCCATCCCGGCGCGTTTAACCCGTTCATGCTGAATCCCGCTTGGCTGGA
TGCGGCGTACATGACCTACGGCTATGCGGACTACTTCCGCCACCAGGCAGCCGCCCAGGCGGCCCAGGTG
CATCATCCGGCACTGGCCAAGTCCTCGGCTTCCTCGGTGTCGCCAAATCCCAATCCATCGGTGGCCACCA
GCTCCTCGTCGGCGGTTCAGCCATCTGAGTATCCCCATCCGGCGGCAGCAGTGGCAGCGGCGGCGGGACA
ACCGGCGGCCATGATGCCATCGCCACCGGGAGCGGCGCCTGCCACGCCCTATGCCATTCCGCAGTTCCCA
TTCAACCATGTGGCCGCCGCAGCCGCCGCCAAGGCAGCCACGCCACACGCCTTCCATCCGTATAACTTTG
CCGCGGCAGCTGGCTTGCGGGCCCGCAATGCTGCCCTGCACCACCAGAGCGAGCCGGTCCACGTCAGCCC
CGCCTCCTCCAGGCCCTCCAGCTCCTCGCCCACCCAGCAACACGTCCTGCTGAAGCTAAACACCTCCATC
GAGACGAGCTCCATCCACGAGCAGTCCGCCAGTGACGGCGACTCCGACGACGAGCAGATCGACGTGGTCA
AATCGGAGTTCGACCTGGACAAGAGCCTGGATGTGGCGCCACTTCGCATGCGCTGCGACCTGAAGGCGCC
CTCGGCCATGAAGCCGCTCTACCACGAGAGCGGTCCTGGAGCGGTAGCCAACAGCCGCCAGCCGTCGCCG
GAAACGACCACCAAGATCAAGAGCGCCGCCGTGCAGCAGAAGACCGTGTGGCGGCCCTAC
