>Addgene plasmid #70864 | pFOSGE_COF2C01 | addgene partial sequence | sequence record 130875 | M13-F20 5'-TGTAAAACGACGGCCAGT-3'
ATTTTATTTTGACTGATAGTGACCTGTTCGTTGCAACAAATTGATGAGCAATGCTTTTTTATAATGCCAA
CTTTGTACAAAAAAGCAGGCTTCATGCATCTGCCAGCGGGTCCAACGATGGTGGCCAACAACACACAGGT
CCTGGCCGCTGCCGCCGCCGCAGCAGCCGCCGCAGCGGCCGCGGTAGCCCAGGGTCCTGGGCCGCAGCAG
AGTAGCAATGCCACCACCGCCTCCGCAATCGCCATCAATCCCGCCCAGAGTCTGGCCAACACGAGCACCC
ACTCGGCCAGCAGCACGGGCAGCTCCACACCAGATCTCAGCACGAACAACACCAGCTCGAGCAGCAACGC
CACCACCAGTCCGCAGAACTCCGCCAAGATGCCCAGCTCGATGACCGACATGTTCGCCAGCCTGCACGAG
ATGCTGCAGGAGTATCACGGCGAGCTGGCCCAGACCGGATCGCCCTCGATCCTCTGCAGCGCCCTGCCCA
ATCACTGGCGGTCGAACAAGTCGCTGCCCGGAGCCTTCAAGGTGATCGCCCTGGACGACGTGCCCGATGG
CACCCTGGTGTCCATCAAGTGCGGCAACGACGAAAACTACTGCGGCGAGCTGAGGAACTGCACCACGACC
ATGAAGAACCAGGTGGCCAAGTTCAACGATCTGCGCTTCGTGGGACGATCGGGACGCGGCAAGTCCTTCA
CGCTGACCATCACCATTGCCACCTATCCGGTGCAGATCGCCAGCTACAGCAAAGCCATCAAGGTGACCGT
CGACGGGCCACGGGAGCCAAGAAGTAAGCAAAGCTATGGCTATCCCCATCCCGGCGCGTTT
