>Addgene plasmid #70864 | pFOSGE_COF2C01 | addgene partial sequence | sequence record 130876 | M13-Rev 5'-CAGGAAACAGCTATGACC-3'
TAATGATTTTATTTTGACTGATAGTGACCTGTTCGTTGCAACAAATTGATAAGCAATGCTTTCTTATAAT
GCCAACTTTGTACAAGAAAGCTGGGTCGTAGGGCCGCCACACGGTCTTCTGCTGCACGGCGGCGCTCTTG
ATCTTGGTGGTCGTTTCCGGCGACGGCTGGCGGCTGTTGGCTACCGCTCCAGGACCGCTCTCGTGGTAGA
GCGGCTTCATGGCCGAGGGCGCCTTCAGGTCGCAGCGCATGCGAAGTGGCGCCACATCCAGGCTCTTGTC
CAGGTCGAACTCCGATTTGACCACGTCGATCTGCTCGTCGTCGGAGTCGCCGTCACTGGCGGACTGCTCG
TGGATGGAGCTCGTCTCGATGGAGGTGTTTAGCTTCAGCAGGACGTGTTGCTGGGTGGGCGAGGAGCTGG
AGGGCCTGGAGGAGGCGGGGCTGACGTGGACCGGCTCGCTCTGGTGGTGCAGGGCAGCATTGCGGGCCCG
CAAGCCAGCTGCCGCGGCAAAGTTATACGGATGGAAGGCGTGTGGCGTGGCTGCCTTGGCGGCGGCTGCG
GCGGCCACATGGTTGAATGGGAACTGCGGAATGGCATAGGGCGTGGCAGGCGCCGCTCCCGGTGGCGATG
GCATCATGGCCGCCGGTTGTCCCGCCGCCGCTGCCACTGCTGCCGCCGGATGGGGATACTCAGATGGCTG
AACCGCCGACGAGGAGCTGGTGGCCACCGATGGATTGGGATTTGGCGACACCGAGGAAGCCGAGGACTTG
GCCAGTGCCGGATGATGCACCTGGG
